Addgene plasmid #84969: pPTK010-3a-Glucoamylase-αMFΔ
Purpose: Type 3a, Glucoamylase followed by αMFΔ - secretion signal
Depositing lab: Volker Sieber. Depositing organization: Technische Universitaet Muenchen (TUM). Publication: A Modular Toolkit for Generating Pichia pastoris Secretion Libraries. Obst U, Lu TK, Sieber V. ACS Synth Biol. 2017 Mar 15. doi: 10.1021/acssynbio.6b00337. PubMed 28252957.
Backbone
  Vector backbone: pYTK001-EntryVector
  Backbone manufacturer: Lee et al. (2015), ACS Synth. Biol. 4, 975–986.
  Backbone size w/o insert (bp): 1662
  Total vector size (bp): 1890
  Vector type: Yeast Expression, Synthetic Biology
Growth in bacteria
  Bacterial resistance: Chloramphenicol, 25 μg/mL
  Growth temperature: 37°C
  Growth strain: DH5alpha
  Copy number: High Copy
Gene/Insert
  Gene/Insert name: Glucoamylase followed by αMFΔ secretion tag (alt name: Glucoamylase-αMFΔ)
  Species: Synthetic
  Insert size (bp): 225
  Promoter: Non
  Cloning method: Restriction Enzyme; 5′ cloning site BsmBI (destroyed during cloning); 3′ cloning site BsmBI (destroyed during cloning)
  Sequencing primers: 5′ ccttttgctggccttttgctc; 3′ ccagtaatgacctcagaactcc
Terms and licenses: Academic/Nonprofit Terms; Industry Terms: Not Available to Industry
Depositor comments: Design of this plasmid was performed according to the described Methods in Lee et al. 2015 (A Highly Characterized Yeast Toolkit for Modular, Multipart Assembly) and this plasmid is compatible with the existing toolkit (MoClo-YTK, Kit number 1000000061)
How to cite: pPTK010-3a-Glucoamylase-αMFΔ was a gift from Volker Sieber (Addgene plasmid # 84969 ; http://n2t.net/addgene:84969 ; RRID:Addgene_84969)
