[The description below was written by a language model from this plasmid's Addgene catalogue record and pLannotate feature annotations shown in this document.]
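Description:
pPTK010-3a-Glucoamylase-αMFΔ is a small (about 1.9 kb) part-storage plasmid from a modular cloning toolkit for building Pichia pastoris secretion libraries. It is built on the pYTK001 entry vector of the yeast MoClo toolkit and follows the same design rules, so it is compatible with that existing part collection. The backbone carries only what is needed for maintenance in E. coli: a high-copy ColE1/pUC-type origin of replication and a chloramphenicol acetyltransferase gene driven by its native cat promoter, with a lambda t0 terminator lying between the resistance cassette and the insert. No yeast origin, yeast marker or integration sequence is annotated, so despite the "yeast expression" classification the plasmid does not itself express anything in yeast.

The payload is a 225 bp synthetic "Type 3a" part, the toolkit position for an N-terminal coding element placed upstream of the main coding sequence. It encodes a hybrid secretion leader consisting of a glucoamylase-derived signal followed by αMFΔ, a portion of the Saccharomyces cerevisiae mating factor alpha-1 precursor. The automated annotation recognises the MFα1 fragment across roughly the last three quarters of the insert, while the short glucoamylase segment ahead of it is not annotated, and the record does not state its source organism. The part has no promoter of its own. It was inserted through BsmBI sites that were destroyed during cloning, and in this toolkit system such parts are normally released and combined with promoter, coding sequence and terminator parts by Golden Gate assembly. Its intended use is as one of several interchangeable leaders for screening which secretion signal gives the best export of a protein of interest from P. pastoris.
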