Features (pLannotate 1.2.2; 5 found; start..end, strand, type, name):
     55..225     +  CDS            MF(ALPHA)1 (fragment): MFAL1_YEAST - Also known as MF-ALPHA-1, MFAL1. Experimental evidence at protein level: Swiss-Prot protein existence level 1. The active factor is excreted into the culture medium by haploid cells of the alpha mating type and acts on cells of the opposite mating type (type A). It mediates the conjugation process between the two types by inhibiting the initiation of DNA synthesis in type a cells and synchronizing them with type alpha. From Saccharomyces cerevisiae (strain ATCC 204508 / S288c) (Baker's yeast).
    245..279     -  terminator     lambda t0 terminator: minimal transcription terminator from phage lambda (Scholtissek and Grosse, 1987)
    353..1009    -  CDS            cat: CAT_ECOLX - Experimental evidence at protein level: Swiss-Prot protein existence level 1. This enzyme is an effector of chloramphenicol resistance in bacteria. From Escherichia coli. This protein is used as a marker in many commonly used cloning vectors, such as pACYC184.
   1010..1107    -  promoter       cat promoter: promoter of the E. coli cat gene encoding chloramphenicol acetyltransferase
   1191..1779    +  rep_origin     ori: high-copy-number ColE1/pMB1/pBR322/pUC origin of replication
>Addgene plasmid #84969 | pPTK010-3a-Glucoamylase-αMFΔ | addgene full sequence | sequence record 173361 | Addgene NGS Result
ATGTCTTTCAGATCCCTATTGGCATTGTCAGGGTTGGTCTGTTCTGGATTGGCTATGAGATTTCCTAGTA
TTTTCACTGCTGTGCTATTTGCCGCTAGTTCCGCTCTAGCTGCTCCAGTTAATACTACTACTGAAGATGA
ATTGGAGGGTGACTTCGATGTTGCTGTTCTGCCTTTTTCCGCTTCTATCGCAGCCAAGGAAGAAGGTGTA
TCTCTAGAGAAGCGTGGTTCTTGAGACCAGACCAATAAAAAACGCCCGGCGGCAACCGAGCGTTCTGAAC
AAATCCAGATGGAGTTCTGAGGTCATTACTGGATCTATCAACAGGAGTCCAAGCGAGCTCGATATCAAAT
TACGCCCCGCCCTGCCACTCATCGCAGTACTGTTGTAATTCATTAAGCATTCTGCCGACATGGAAGCCAT
CACAAACGGCATGATGAACCTGAATCGCCAGCGGCATCAGCACCTTGTCGCCTTGCGTATAATATTTGCC
CATGGTGAAAACGGGGGCGAAGAAGTTGTCCATATTGGCCACGTTTAAATCAAAACTGGTGAAACTCACC
CAGGGATTGGCTGAAACGAAAAACATATTCTCAATAAACCCTTTAGGGAAATAGGCCAGGTTTTCACCGT
AACACGCCACATCTTGCGAATATATGTGTAGAAACTGCCGGAAATCGTCGTGGTATTCACTCCAGAGCGA
TGAAAACGTTTCAGTTTGCTCATGGAAAACGGTGTAACAAGGGTGAACACTATCCCATATCACCAGCTCA
CCGTCTTTCATTGCCATACGAAATTCCGGATGAGCATTCATCAGGCGGGCAAGAATGTGAATAAAGGCCG
GATAAAACTTGTGCTTATTTTTCTTTACGGTCTTTAAAAAGGCCGTAATATCCAGCTGAACGGTCTGGTT
ATAGGTACATTGAGCAACTGACTGAAATGCCTCAAAATGTTCTTTACGATGCCATTGGGATATATCAACG
GTGGTATATCCAGTGATTTTTTTCTCCATTTTAGCTTCCTTAGCTCCTGAAAATCTCGATAACTCAAAAA
ATACGCCCGGTAGTGATCTTATTTCATTATGGTGAAAGTTGGAACCTCTTACGTGCCCGATCAATCATGA
CCAAAATCCCTTAACGTGAGTTTTCGTTCCACTGAGCGTCAGACCCCGTAGAAAAGATCAAAGGATCTTC
TTGAGATCCTTTTTTTCTGCGCGTAATCTGCTGCTTGCAAACAAAAAAACCACCGCTACCAGCGGTGGTT
TGTTTGCCGGATCAAGAGCTACCAACTCTTTTTCCGAAGGTAACTGGCTTCAGCAGAGCGCAGATACCAA
ATACTGTTCTTCTAGTGTAGCCGTAGTTAGGCCACCACTTCAAGAACTCTGTAGCACCGCCTACATACCT
CGCTCTGCTAATCCTGTTACCAGTGGCTGCTGCCAGTGGCGATAAGTCGTGTCTTACCGGGTTGGACTCA
AGACGATAGTTACCGGATAAGGCGCAGCGGTCGGGCTGAACGGGGGGTTCGTGCACACAGCCCAGCTTGG
AGCGAACGACCTACACCGAACTGAGATACCTACAGCGTGAGCTATGAGAAAGCGCCACGCTTCCCGAAGG
GAGAAAGGCGGACAGGTATCCGGTAAGCGGCAGGGTCGGAACAGGAGAGCGCACGAGGGAGCTTCCAGGG
GGAAACGCCTGGTATCTTTATAGTCCTGTCGGGTTTCGCCACCTCTGACTTGAGCGTCGATTTTTGTGAT
GCTCGTCAGGGGGGCGGAGCCTATGGAAAAACGCCAGCAACGCGGCCTTTTTACGGTTCCTGGCCTTTTG
CTGGCCTTTTGCTCACATGTTCTTTCCTGCGTTATCCCCTGATTCTGTGGATAACCGTAGTCGGTCTCAT
